Addgene plasmid #169899: pPIDCB
Purpose: (Empty Backbone) Empty dox inducible vector with piggyBac, insulators, and a DTS
Depositing lab: Richard Schneider. Depositing organization: University of California, San Francisco (UCSF). Publication: Stable integration of an optimized inducible promoter system enables spatiotemporal control of gene expression throughout avian development. Chu D, Nguyen A, Smith SS, Vavrusova Z, Schneider RA. Biol Open. 2020 Oct 6;9(10). pii: bio.055343. doi: 10.1242/bio.055343. PubMed 32917762.
Backbone
  Vector backbone: pPIDCB
  Backbone size (bp): 6529
  Vector type: Mammalian Expression ; Avian Expression
  Promoter: Dox inducible
  Selectable markers: mClover3; mScarlet serves as a marker for Dox induction
Growth in bacteria
  Bacterial resistance: Ampicillin, 100 μg/mL
  Growth temperature: 37°C
  Growth strain: DH5alpha
  Copy number: High Copy
Gene/Insert
  Cloning method: Gibson Cloning
Terms and licenses: Academic/Nonprofit Terms; Industry Terms: Not Available to Industry
Depositor comments: Use AflII and PstI restriction sites for cloning. This plasmid is identical to pPIDNB except it has replaced the mNeonGreen sequence in pPIDNB, which requires a paid Allele Biotech license, with mClover3, which doesn't require a paid license.
How to cite: pPIDCB was a gift from Richard Schneider (Addgene plasmid # 169899 ; http://n2t.net/addgene:169899 ; RRID:Addgene_169899)
