[The description below was written by a language model from this plasmid's Addgene catalogue record and pLannotate feature annotations shown in this document.]
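Description:
pPIDCB is an empty, all-in-one doxycycline-inducible expression backbone of about 6.5 kb, intended for stable genomic integration in mammalian and avian cells by piggyBac transposition. It is propagated in E. coli as a high-copy plasmid through a ColE1/pUC-type origin and selected with ampicillin via the bla gene and its native promoter. A short SV40 enhancer/early promoter fragment lies between the origin and AmpR. This probably corresponds to the DNA nuclear targeting sequence (DTS) named in the catalogue entry, which would help plasmid DNA enter the nucleus, though the record does not make that link itself. The catalogue also describes piggyBac elements and insulators, but the automated feature table does not annotate them. They presumably sit in the unannotated stretches flanking the expression cassettes.

The payload consists of two units. A bidirectional TRE3G promoter drives mScarlet-I with a bGH polyadenylation signal in one direction. In the other direction it faces an empty cloning position followed by a rabbit β-globin poly(A) signal, so a gene of interest inserted there (Gibson assembly at the AflII and PstI sites) is co-induced with the red reporter. Downstream, a constitutive mouse PGK promoter expresses mClover3 followed by the Tet-On 3G transactivator, terminated by a second bGH poly(A). The element linking these two coding sequences is not annotated. Green fluorescence therefore marks cells carrying the construct, and red fluorescence reports doxycycline induction.

The vector is described as identical to pPIDNB except that mClover3 replaces mNeonGreen to avoid a licensing requirement. The associated work used the system for spatiotemporal control of gene expression during avian development.
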