Features (pLannotate 1.2.2; 12 found; start..end, strand, type, name):
      4..592     -  rep_origin     ori: high-copy-number ColE1/pMB1/pBR322/pUC origin of replication
    604..676     -  promoter       SV40 promoter (fragment): SV40 enhancer and early promoter
    676..1535    -  CDS            AmpR (fragment): β-lactamase; bla; confers resistance to ampicillin, carbenicillin, and related antibiotics
   1536..1599    -  promoter       AmpR promoter: bla
   1929..2153    -  polyA_signal   bGH poly(A) signal: bovine growth hormone polyadenylation signal
   2160..2855    -  CDS            mScarlet-I: mScarlet-I is a basic (constitutively fluorescent) red fluorescent protein published in 2016, derived from synthetic construct. It is reported to be a rapidly-maturing monomer with moderate acid sensitivity.
   2879..3329    +  promoter       TRE3G BI promoter: 3rd-generation Tet-responsive bidirectional promoter that can be activated by binding of Tet-On® 3G
   3496..3551    +  polyA_signal   β-globin poly(A) signal: rabbit β-globin polyadenylation signal (Gil and Proudfoot, 1987)
   3867..4366    +  promoter       PGK promoter: mouse phosphoglycerate kinase 1 promoter
   4376..5092    +  CDS            mClover3: mClover3 is a basic (constitutively fluorescent) green/yellow fluorescent protein published in 2016, derived from Aequorea victoria. It is reported to be a rapidly-maturing monomer with high acid sensitivity.
   5159..5905    +  CDS            Tet-On® 3G: modified rtTA protein that binds tightly to promoters containing the tet operator in the presence of doxycycline
   5909..6133    +  polyA_signal   bGH poly(A) signal: bovine growth hormone polyadenylation signal
>Addgene plasmid #169899 | pPIDCB | addgene full sequence | sequence record 334650 | Addgene NGS Result
GTTTTTCCATAGGCTCCGCCCCCCTGACGAGCATCACAAAAATCGACGCTCAAGTCAGAGGTGGCGAAAC
CCGACAGGACTATAAAGATACCAGGCGTTTCCCCCTGGAAGCTCCCTCGTGCGCTCTCCTGTTCCGACCC
TGCCGCTTACCGGATACCTGTCCGCCTTTCTCCCTTCGGGAAGCGTGGCGCTTTCTCATAGCTCACGCTG
TAGGTATCTCAGTTCGGTGTAGGTCGTTCGCTCCAAGCTGGGCTGTGTGCACGAACCCCCCGTTCAGCCC
GACCGCTGCGCCTTATCCGGTAACTATCGTCTTGAGTCCAACCCGGTAAGACACGACTTATCGCCACTGG
CAGCAGCCACTGGTAACAGGATTAGCAGAGCGAGGTATGTAGGCGGTGCTACAGAGTTCTTGAAGTGGTG
GCCTAACTACGGCTACACTAGAAGAACAGTATTTGGTATCTGCGCTCTGCTGAAGCCAGTTACCTTCGGA
AAAAGAGTTGGTAGCTCTTGATCCGGCAAACAAACCACCGCTGGTAGCGGTGGTTTTTTTGTTTGCAAGC
AGCAGATTACGCGCAGAAAAAAAGGATCTCAAGAAGATCCTTTTGGTTGCTGACTAATTGAGATGCATGC
TTTGCATACTTCTGCCTGCTGGGGAGCCTGGGGACTTTCCACACCTACCAATGCTTAATCAGTGAGGCAC
CTATCTCAGCGATCTGTCTATTTCGTTCATCCATAGTTGCCTGACTCCCCGTCGTGTAGATAACTACGAT
ACGGGAGGGCTTACCATCTGGCCCCAGTGCTGCAATGATACCGCGAGACCCACGCTCACCGGCTCCAGAT
TTATCAGCAATAAACCAGCCAGCCGGAAGGGCCGAGCGCAGAAGTGGTCCTGCAACTTTATCCGCCTCCA
TCCAGTCTATTAATTGTTGCCGGGAAGCTAGAGTAAGTAGTTCGCCAGTTAATAGTTTGCGCAACGTTGT
TGCCATTGCTACAGGCATCGTGGTGTCACGCTCGTCGTTTGGTATGGCTTCATTCAGCTCCGGTTCCCAA
CGATCAAGGCGAGTTACATGATCCCCCATGTTGTGCAAAAAAGCGGTTAGCTCCTTCGGTCCTCCGATCG
TTGTCAGAAGTAAGTTGGCCGCAGTGTTATCACTCATGGTTATGGCAGCACTGCATAATTCTCTTACTGT
CATGCCATCCGTAAGATGCTTTTCTGTGACTGGTGAGTACTCAACCAAGTCATTCTGAGAATAGTGTATG
CGGCGACCGAGTTGCTCTTGCCCGGCGTCAATACGGGATAATACCGCGCCACATAGCAGAACTTTAAAAG
TGCTCATCATTGGAAAACGTTCTTCGGGGCGAAAACTCTCAAGGATCTTACCGCTGTTGAGATCCAGTTC
GATGTAACCCACTCGTGCACCCAACTGATCTTCAGCATCTTTTACTTTCACCAGCGTTTCTGGGTGAGCA
AAAACAGGAAGGCAAAATGCCGCAAAAAAGGGAATAAGGGCGACACGGAAATGTTGAATACTCATACTCT
TCCTTTTTCAATATTATTGAAGCATTTATCAGGGTTATTGTCTCATGAGCGGATACATATTTGAATTAAC
CCTAGAAAGATAATCATATTGTGACGTACGTTAAAGATAATCATGCGTAAAATTGACGCATGTGTTTTAT
CGGTCTGTATATCGAGGTTTATTTATTAATTTGAATAGATATTAAGTTTTATTATATTTACACTTACATA
CTAATAATAAATTCAACAAACAATTTATTTATGTTTATTTATTTATTAAAAAAAAACAAAAACTCAAAAT
TTCTTCTATAAAGTAACAAAAGAGGGGCGGAAGGGACGTTAGGAGGGAGGCAGGGAGGCAGGGAGGCAGG
GAGGAACGGAGGGAGAGCACGAGTCATCTAGAGGACAGCCATAGAGCCCACCGCATCCCCAGCATGCCTG
CTATTGTCTTCCCAATCCTCCCCCTTGCTGTCCTGCCCCACCCCACCCCCCAGAATAGAATGACACCTAC
TCAGACAATGCGATGCAATTTCCTCATTTTATTAGGAAAGGACAGTGGGAGTGGCACCTTCCAGGGTCAA
GGAAGGCACGGGGGAGGGGCAAACAACAGATGGCTGGCAACTAGAAGGCACAGTCGTCACTTGTACAGCT
CGTCCATGCCGCCGGTGGAGTGGCGGCCCTCGGAGCGTTCGTACTGTTCCACCACGGTGTAGTCCTCGTT
GTGGGAGGTGATGTCCAACTTGCGGTCGACGTTGTAGGCGCCGGGCATCTGCACGGGCTTCTTGGCCTTG
TAGGTGGTCTTGAAGTCCGCCAGGTAGCGGCCGCCGTCCTTCAGGCGCAGGGCCATCTTAATGTCGCCCT
TCAGCACGCCGTCCTCGGGGTACAACCGCTCGGTGGACGCTTCCCAGCCCATTGTCTTCTTCTGCATTAC
GGGGCCGTCAGGAGGGAAGTTGGTGCCGCGGAGCTTCACCTTGTAGATCAGGGTGCCGTCCTCCAGGGAG
GTGTCCTGGGTCACGGTCACGGCGCCGCCGTCCTCGAAGTTCATCACGCGCTCCCACTTGAAGCCCTCGG
GGAAGGACTGCTTATAGTAGTCGGGGATGTCGGCGGGGTGCTTGATGAAGGCCCTGGAGCCGTACATGAA
CTGAGGGGACAGGATGTCCCAGGAGAAGGGCAGGGGGCCACCCTTGGTCACCTTCAGCTTGGCGGTCTGG
GTGCCCTCGTAGGGGCGGCCCTCGCCCTCGCCCTCGATCTCGAACTCGTGGCCGTTCATGGAGCCCTCCA
TGTGCACCTTGAACCGCATGAACTCCTTGATCACTGCCTCGCCCTTGCTCACCATGGTGGCGGCGGTGAA
TTCTCCAGGCGATCTGACGGTTCACTAAACGAGCTCTGCTTATATAGGCCTCCCACCGTACACGCCACCT
CGACATACTCGAGTTTACTCCCTATCAGTGATAGAGAACGTATGAAGAGTTTACTCCCTATCAGTGATAG
AGAACGTATGCAGACTTTACTCCCTATCAGTGATAGAGAACGTATAAGGAGTTTACTCCCTATCAGTGAT
AGAGAACGTATGACCAGTTTACTCCCTATCAGTGATAGAGAACGTATCTACAGTTTACTCCCTATCAGTG
ATAGAGAACGTATATCCAGTTTACTCCCTATCAGTGATAGAGAACGTATAAGCTTTAGGCGTGTACGGTG
GGCGCCTATAAAAGCAGAGCTCGTTTAGTGAACCGTCAGATCGCCTGGAGCAATTCCACAACACTTTTGT
CTTATACCAACTTTCCGTACCACTTCCTACCCTCGTAAAGCCGCCACCTTAAGAGTCGTCACCTGCAGTA
CAAGTGAAGCGGCCGGCCGCCAGCACAGTGGTCGATCGACCAATGCCCTGGCTCACAAATACCACTGAGA
TCTTTTTCCCTCTGCCAAAAATTATGGGGACATCATGAAGCCCCTTGAGCATCTGACTTCTGGCTAATAA
AGGAAATTTATTTTCATTGCAATAGTGTGTTGGAATTTTTTGTGTCTCTCACTCGGAAGGACATATGGGA
GGGCAAATCATTTAAAACATCAGAATGAGTATTTGGTTTAGAGTTTGGCAACATATGCCCATATGCTGGC
TGCCATGAACAAAGGTTGGCTATAAAGAGGTCATCAGTATATGAAACAGCCCCCTGCTGTCCATTCCTTA
TTCCATAGAAAAGCCTTGACTTGAGGTTAGATTTTTTTTATATTTTGTTTTGTGTTATTTTTTTCTTTAA
CATCCCTAAAATTTTCCTTACATGTTTTACTAGCCAGATTTTTCCTCCTCTCCTGACTACTCCCAGTCAT
AGCTGTCCCTCTTCTCGGGTAGGGGAGGCGCTTTTCCCAAGGCAGTCTGGAGCATGCGCTTTAGCAGCCC
CGCTGGGCACTTGGCGCTACACAAGTGGCCTCTGGCCTCGCACACATTCCACATCCACCGGTAGGCGCCA
ACCGGCTCCGTTCTTTGGTGGCCCCTTCGCGCCACCTTCTACTCCTCCCCTAGTCAGGAAGTTCCCCCCC
GCCCCGCAGCTCGCGTCGTGCAGGACGTGACAAATGGAAGTAGCACGTCTCACTAGTCTCGTGCAGATGG
ACAGCACCGCTGAGCAATGGAAGCGGGTAGGCCTTTGGGGCAGCGGCCAATAGCAGCTTTGCTCCTTCGC
TTTCTGGGCTCAGAGGCTGGGAAGGGGTGGGTCCGGGGGCGGGCTCAGGGGCGGGCTCAGGGGCGGGGCG
GGCGCCCGAAGGTCCTCCGGAGGCCCGGCATTCTGCACGCTTCAAAAGCGCACGTCTGCCGCGCTGTTCT
CCTCTTCCTCATCTCCGGGCCTTTCGGCCGCCACCATGGTGAGCAAGGGCGAGGAGCTGTTCACCGGGGT
GGTGCCCATCCTGGTCGAGCTGGACGGCGACGTAAACGGCCACAAGTTCAGCGTCCGCGGCGAGGGCGAG
GGCGATGCCACCAACGGCAAGCTGACCCTGAAGTTCATCTGCACCACCGGCAAGCTGCCCGTGCCCTGGC
CCACCCTCGTGACCACCTTCGGCTACGGCGTGGCCTGCTTCAGCCGCTACCCCGACCACATGAAGCAGCA
CGACTTCTTCAAGTCCGCCATGCCCGAAGGCTACGTCCAGGAGCGCACCATCTCTTTCAAGGACGACGGT
ACCTACAAGACCCGCGCCGAGGTGAAGTTCGAGGGCGACACCCTGGTGAACCGCATCGAGCTGAAGGGCA
TCGACTTCAAGGAGGACGGCAACATCCTGGGGCACAAGCTGGAGTACAACTTCAACAGCCACTACGTCTA
TATCACGGCCGACAAGCAGAAGAACTGCATCAAGGCTAACTTCAAGATCCGCCACAACGTTGAGGACGGC
AGCGTGCAGCTCGCCGACCACTACCAGCAGAACACCCCCATCGGCGACGGCCCCGTGCTGCTGCCCGACA
ACCACTACCTGAGCCATCAGTCCAAGCTGAGCAAAGACCCCAACGAGAAGCGCGATCACATGGTCCTGCT
GGAGTTCGTGACCGCCGCCGGAATAACGCACGGCATGGACGAGCTGTACAAGGGCAGCGGCGCCACCAAC
TTCAGCCTGCTGAAGCAGGCCGGCGACGTGGAGGAGAACCCCGGCCCCATGTCTAGACTGGACAAGAGCA
AAGTCATAAACTCTGCTCTGGAATTACTCAATGGAGTCGGTATCGAAGGCCTGACGACAAGGAAACTCGC
TCAAAAGCTGGGAGTTGAGCAGCCTACCCTGTACTGGCACGTGAAGAACAAGCGGGCCCTGCTCGATGCC
CTGCCAATCGAGATGCTGGACAGGCATCATACCCACTCCTGCCCCCTGGAAGGCGAGTCATGGCAAGACT
TTCTGCGGAACAACGCCAAGTCATACCGCTGTGCTCTCCTCTCACATCGCGACGGGGCTAAAGTGCATCT
CGGCACCCGCCCAACAGAGAAACAGTACGAAACCCTGGAAAATCAGCTCGCGTTCCTGTGTCAGCAAGGC
TTCTCCCTGGAGAACGCACTGTACGCTCTGTCCGCCGTGGGCCACTTTACACTGGGCTGCGTATTGGAGG
AACAGGAGCATCAAGTAGCAAAAGAGGAAAGAGAGACACCTACCACCGATTCTATGCCCCCACTTCTGAA
ACAAGCAATTGAGCTGTTCGACCGGCAGGGAGCCGAACCTGCCTTCCTTTTCGGCCTGGAACTAATCATA
TGTGGCCTGGAGAAACAGCTAAAGTGCGAAAGCGGCGGGCCGACCGACGCCCTTGACGATTTTGACTTAG
ACATGCTCCCAGCCGATGCCCTTGACGACTTTGACCTTGATATGCTGCCTGCTGACGCTCTTGACGATTT
TGACCTTGACATGCTCCCCGGGTAACGACTGTGCCTTCTAGTTGCCAGCCATCTGTTGTTTGCCCCTCCC
CCGTGCCTTCCTTGACCCTGGAAGGTGCCACTCCCACTGTCCTTTCCTAATAAAATGAGGAAATTGCATC
GCATTGTCTGAGTAGGTGTCATTCTATTCTGGGGGGTGGGGTGGGGCAGGACAGCAAGGGGGAGGATTGG
GAAGACAATAGCAGGCATGCTGGGGATGCGGTGGGCTCTATGGGGCTGTCTACCACTGTCGCTCCCTCCG
TTCCTCCCTGCCTCCCTGCCTCCCTGCCTCCCTCCTAACGTCCCTTCCGCCCCTCTGATATCTATAACAA
GAAAATATATATATAATAAGTTATCACGTAAGTAGAACACGAAATAACAATATAATTATCGTATGAGTTA
AATCTTAAAAGTCACGTAAAAGATAATCATGCGTCATTTTGACTCACGCGGTTGTTATAGTTCAAAATCA
GTGACACTTACCGCATTGACAAGCACGCCTCACGGGAGCTCCAAGCGGCGACTGAGATGTCCTAAATGCA
CAGCGACGGATTCGCGCTATTTAGAAAGAGAGAGCAATATTTCAAGAATGCATGCGTCAATTTTACGCAG
ACTATCTTTCTAGGGTTAA
